Addgene plasmid #74054: pMIG-hNFATc2/C(1-686)AVITEV
Purpose: retroviral expression plasmid for human NFATc2/C (without C-terminal region) with C-terminal BirA-biotinylation signal and TEV celavage site
Depositing lab: Ria Baumgrass. Depositing organization: Deutsches Rheuma-Forschungszentrum Berlin (DRFZ). Publication: Identification of Novel Nuclear Factor of Activated T Cells (NFAT)-Associated Proteins in T cells. Gabriel CH, Gross F, Karl M, Stephanowitz H, Hennig AF, Weber M, Gryzik S, Bachmann I, Hecklau K, Wienands J, Schuchhardt J, Herzel H, Radbruch A, Krause E, Baumgrass R. J Biol Chem. 2016 Sep 16. pii: jbc.M116.739326. 10.1074/jbc.M116.739326 PubMed 27637333.
Backbone
  Vector backbone: pMSCV-IRES-GFP (pMIG)
  Backbone size w/o insert (bp): 7200
  Total vector size (bp): 9224
  Modifications to backbone: added SV40 ori
  Vector type: Mammalian Expression, Retroviral
  Selectable markers: GFP
Growth in bacteria
  Bacterial resistance: Ampicillin, 100 μg/mL
  Growth temperature: 37°C
  Growth strain: NEB Stable
  Copy number: Unknown
Gene/Insert
  Gene/Insert name: human NFATc2, isoform C (alt names: NFAT1; nuclear factor of activated T-cells 2)
  Species: H. sapiens (human); AS 1-686 (N terminus deleted)
  Insert size (bp): 2150
  Mutation: silent mutation A1723C in the sequence of NM_173091.3 (A1503C position in ORF of the vector)
  GenBank ID: NM_173091.3 Gene-ID: 4773
  Entrez Gene: NFATC2 (a.k.a. JCOSL, NFAT1, NFATP)
  Promoter: pMSCV-LTRs
  Tag / fusion protein: AVI-TEV (C terminal on insert)
  Cloning method: Restriction Enzyme; 5′ cloning site SacII (not destroyed); 3′ cloning site SnaB1, Sgf1 (not destroyed)
  Sequencing primers: 5′ CGTTCGACCCCGCCTCGATCC; 3′ AGCTTGATATCGAATTCCG
Terms and licenses: Academic/Nonprofit Terms; Industry Terms: Not Available to Industry
Depositor comments: The Avi-Tev-Tag is biotinylated by BirA E.coli biotin ligase when coexpressed, and can be cleaved by TEV protease.
How to cite: pMIG-hNFATc2/C(1-686)AVITEV was a gift from Ria Baumgrass (Addgene plasmid # 74054 ; http://n2t.net/addgene:74054 ; RRID:Addgene_74054)
