[The description below was written by a language model from this plasmid's Addgene catalogue record and pLannotate feature annotations shown in this document.]
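Description:
pMIG-hNFATc2/C(1-686)AVITEV is a gammaretroviral expression plasmid built on the pMSCV-IRES-GFP (pMIG) backbone, about 9.2 kb in total. The retroviral cassette is bounded by murine embryonic stem cell virus 5' and 3' LTRs and includes the Ψ packaging signal and a truncated, start-codon-less gag segment that improves packaging of the genomic RNA. Because the plasmid lacks functional gag, pol and env genes, these must be provided in trans by a packaging system to produce particles. In bacteria it is maintained through a high-copy ColE1/pUC-type origin and an ampicillin resistance gene. The depositor notes that an SV40 origin was added to the backbone, which matches the annotated SV40 enhancer/early promoter region. The remaining backbone annotations (lacI, lacZα, TcR, rop, bom and env fragments) are non-functional remnants of earlier cloning.

The payload is human NFATc2 (NFAT1) isoform C, amino acids 1–686, expressed from the 5' LTR. The purpose line and the construct name indicate that the C-terminal region is missing, although one catalogue field describes the deletion as N-terminal. The insert carries one silent nucleotide change relative to the reference transcript. It is fused at its C terminus to an Avi-TEV tag; only the AviTag is picked up in the feature table. The tag is biotinylated when E. coli BirA ligase is co-expressed, and it can be cleaved by TEV protease. Downstream, an EMCV IRES drives EGFP from the same bicistronic transcript, so transduced cells can be identified or sorted by fluorescence, as there is no mammalian drug marker. The associated work used this design to identify NFAT-associated proteins in T cells. This fits capture of the biotinylated protein on streptavidin followed by TEV release, though the record does not describe that procedure.
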