Features (pLannotate 1.2.2; 25 found; start..end, strand, type, name):
     43..560     +  LTR            5' LTR: 5' long terminal repeat from murine embryonic stem cell virus
    624..965     +  misc_feature   MESV Ψ: packaging signal of murine embryonic stem cell virus
   1032..1448    +  CDS            gag (truncated): truncated Moloney murine leukemia virus (MMLV) gag gene lacking the start codon
   1485..3542    +  CDS            NFATC2 (fragment): NFAC2_HUMAN - Also known as NFAT1, NFATP. Experimental evidence at protein level: Swiss-Prot protein existence level 1. Plays a role in the inducible expression of cytokine genes in T-cells, especially in the induction of the IL-2, IL-3, IL-4, TNF-alpha or GM-CSF. Promotes invasive migration through the activation of GPC6 expression and WNT5A signaling pathway. From Homo sapiens (Human).
   3582..3622    +  CDS            AviTag™ (fragment): peptide tag that allows for enzymatic biotinylation
   3665..3703    -  misc_feature   MCS (fragment): pBluescript multiple cloning site
   3805..4267    +  misc_feature   IRES: internal ribosome entry site (IRES) of the encephalomyocarditis virus (EMCV)
   4281..4997    +  CDS            EGFP: EGFP is a basic (constitutively fluorescent) green fluorescent protein published in 1996, derived from Aequorea victoria. It is reported to be a rapidly-maturing weak dimer with moderate acid sensitivity.
   5001..5024    -  misc_feature   MCS (fragment): pBluescript multiple cloning site
   5091..5606    +  LTR            3' LTR: 3' long terminal repeat from murine embryonic stem cell virus
   5799..5815    -  protein_bind   lac operator: The lac repressor binds to the lac operator to inhibit transcription in E. coli. This inhibition can be relieved by adding lactose or isopropyl-β-D-thiogalactopyranoside (IPTG). lac repressor encoded by lacI
   5823..5853    -  promoter       lac promoter: promoter for the E. coli lac operon
   5868..5889    -  protein_bind   CAP binding site: CAP binding activates transcription in the presence of cAMP. E. coli catabolite activator protein
   5902..5994    -  CDS            lacI (fragment): lac repressor; lacI; The lac repressor binds to the lac operator to inhibit transcription in E. coli. This inhibition can be relieved by adding lactose or isopropyl-β-D-thiogalactopyranoside (IPTG).
   6177..6765    -  rep_origin     ori: high-copy-number ColE1/pMB1/pBR322/pUC origin of replication
   6936..7796    -  CDS            AmpR: β-lactamase; bla; confers resistance to ampicillin, carbenicillin, and related antibiotics
   7797..7901    -  promoter       AmpR promoter: bla
   7996..8031    +  CDS            rop (fragment): Rop protein, which maintains plasmids at low copy number; rop
   8133..8185    +  misc_feature   bom (fragment): basis of mobility region from pBR322
   8194..8523    +  promoter       SV40 promoter: SV40 enhancer and early promoter
   8571..8618    +  promoter       EM7 promoter: synthetic bacterial promoter&nbsp
   8629..8684    +  misc_feature   bom (fragment): basis of mobility region from pBR322
   8690..8844    -  CDS            lacZα (fragment): LacZα fragment of β-galactosidase; lacZ fragment
   8852..9127    -  CDS            TcR (fragment): tetracycline efflux protein; tet; confers resistance to tetracycline
   9125..1       +  CDS            env (fragment) (across the origin): murine leukemia virus gPr80 envelope polyprotein precursor; env; proteolytically cleaved into gp70SU and p15TM subunits
>Addgene plasmid #74054 | pMIG-hNFATc2/C(1-686)AVITEV | depositor full sequence | sequence record 142271 | pMIG-hNFATc2/C(1-686)AVITEV sequence 9224 bps
GATAAAATAAAAGATTTTATTTAGTCTCCAGAAAAAGGGGGGAATGAAAGACCCCACCTGTAGGTTTGGC
AAGCTAGCTTAAGTAACGCCATTTTGCAAGGCATGGAAAATACATAACTGAGAATAGAGAAGTTCAGATC
AAGGTTAGGAACAGAGAGACAGCAGAATATGGGCCAAACAGGATATCTGTGGTAAGCAGTTCCTGCCCCG
GCTCAGGGCCAAGAACAGATGGTCCCCAGATGCGGTCCCGCCCTCAGCAGTTTCTAGAGAACCATCAGAT
GTTTCCAGGGTGCCCCAAGGACCTGAAAATGACCCTGTGCCTTATTTGAACTAACCAATCAGTTCGCTTC
TCGCTTCTGTTCGCGCGCTTCTGCTCCCCGAGCTCAATAAAAGAGCCCACAACCCCTCACTCGGCGCGCC
AGTCCTCCGATAGACTGCGTCGCCCGGGTACCCGTATTCCCAATAAAGCCTCTTGCTGTTTGCATCCGAA
TCGTGGACTCGCTGATCCTTGGGAGGGTCTCCTCAGATTGATTGACTGCCCACCTCGGGGGTCTTTCATT
TGGAGGTTCCACCGAGATTTGGAGACCCCTGCCTAGGGACCACCGACCCCCCCGCCGGGAGGTAAGCTGG
CCAGCGGTCGTTTCGTGTCTGTCTCTGTCTTTGTGCGTGTTTGTGCCGGCATCTAATGTTTGCGCCTGCG
TCTGTACTAGTTAGCTAACTAGCTCTGTATCTGGCGGACCCGTGGTGGAACTGACGAGTTCTGAACACCC
GGCCGCAACCCTGGGAGACGTCCCAGGGACTTTGGGGGCCGTTTTTGTGGCCCGACCTGAGGAAGGGAGT
CGATGTGGAATCCGACCCCGTCAGGATATGTGGTTCTGGTAGGAGACGAGAACCTAAAACAGTTCCCGCC
TCCGTCTGAATTTTTGCTTTCGGTTTGGAACCGAAGCCGCGCGTCTTGTCTGCTGCAGCGCTGCAGCATC
GTTCTGTGTTGTCTCTGTCTGACTGTGTTTCTGTATTTGTCTGAAAATTAGGGCCAGACTGTTACCACTC
CCTTAAGTTTGACCTTAGGTCACTGGAAAGATGTCGAGCGGATCGCTCACAACCAGTCGGTAGATGTCAA
GAAGAGACGTTGGGTTACCTTCTGCTCTGCAGAATGGCCAACCTTTAACGTCGGATGGCCGCGAGACGGC
ACCTTTAACCGAGACCTCATCACCCAGGTTAAGATCAAGGTCTTTTCACCTGGCCCGCATGGACACCCAG
ACCAGGTCCCCTACATCGTGACCTGGGAAGCCTTGGCTTTTGACCCCCCTCCCTGGGTCAAGCCCTTTGT
ACACCCTAAGCCTCCGCCTCCTCTTCCTCCATCCGCCCCGTCTCTCCCCCTTGAACCTCCTCGTTCGACC
CCGCCTCGATCCTCCCTTTATCCAGCCCTCACTCCTTCTCTAGGCGCCGGAATTAGATCTGCGGCCGCGG
ATTTAAATCCCACCATGAACGCCCCCGAGCGGCAGCCCCAACCCGACGGCGGGGACGCCCCAGGCCACGA
GCCTGGGGGCAGCCCCCAAGACGAGCTTGACTTCTCCATCCTCTTCGACTATGAGTATTTGAATCCGAAC
GAAGAAGAGCCGAATGCACATAAGGTCGCCAGCCCACCCTCCGGACCCGCATACCCCGATGATGTCCTGG
ACTATGGCCTCAAGCCATACAGCCCCCTTGCTAGTCTCTCTGGCGAGCCCCCCGGCCGATTCGGAGAGCC
GGATAGGGTAGGGCCGCAGAAGTTTCTGAGCGCGGCCAAGCCAGCAGGGGCCTCGGGCCTGAGCCCTCGG
ATCGAGATCACTCCGTCCCACGAACTGATCCAGGCAGTGGGGCCCCTCCGCATGAGAGACGCGGGCCTCC
TGGTGGAGCAGCCGCCCCTGGCCGGGGTGGCCGCCAGCCCGAGGTTCACCCTGCCCGTGCCCGGCTTCGA
GGGCTACCGCGAGCCGCTTTGCTTGAGCCCCGCTAGCAGCGGCTCCTCTGCCAGCTTCATTTCTGACACC
TTCTCCCCCTACACCTCGCCCTGCGTCTCGCCCAATAACGGCGGGCCCGACGACCTGTGTCCGCAGTTTC
AAAACATCCCTGCTCATTATTCCCCCAGAACCTCGCCAATAATGTCACCTCGAACCAGCCTCGCCGAGGA
CAGCTGCCTGGGCCGCCACTCGCCCGTGCCCCGTCCGGCCTCCCGCTCCTCATCGCCTGGTGCCAAGCGG
AGGCATTCGTGCGCCGAGGCCTTGGTTGCCCTGCCGCCCGGAGCCTCACCCCAGCGCTCCCGGAGCCCCT
CGCCGCAGCCCTCATCTCACGTGGCACCCCAGGACCACGGCTCCCCGGCTGGGTACCCCCCTGTGGCTGG
CTCTGCCGTGATCATGGATGCCCTGAACAGCCTCGCCACGGACTCGCCTTGTGGGATCCCCCCCAAGATG
TGGAAGACCAGCCCTGACCCCTCGCCGGTGTCTGCCGCCCCATCCAAGGCCGGCCTGCCTCGCCACATCT
ACCCGGCCGTGGAGTTCCTGGGGCCCTGCGAGCAGGGCGAGAGGAGAAACTCGGCTCCAGAATCCATCCT
GCTGGTTCCGCCCACTTGGCCCAAGCCGCTGGTGCCTGCCATTCCCATCTGCAGCATCCCAGTGACTGCA
TCCCTCCCTCCACTTGAGTGGCCGCTGTCCAGTCAGTCAGGCTCTTACGAGCTGCGGATCGAGGTGCAGC
CCAAGCCACATCACCGGGCCCACTATGAGACAGAAGGCAGCCGAGGGGCTGTCAAAGCTCCAACTGGAGG
CCACCCTGTGGTTCAGCTCCATGGCTACATGGAAAACAAGCCTCTGGGACTTCAGATCTTCATTGGGACA
GCTGATGAGCGGATCCTTAAGCCGCACGCCTTCTACCAGGTGCACCGAATCACGGGGAAAACTGTCACCA
CCACCAGCTATGAGAAGATAGTGGGCAACACCAAAGTCCTGGAGATCCCCTTGGAGCCCAAAAACAACAT
GAGGGCAACCATCGACTGTGCGGGGATCTTGAAGCTTAGAAACGCCGACATTGAGCTGCGGAAAGGCGAG
ACGGACATTGGAAGAAAGAACACGCGGGTGAGACTGGTTTTCCGAGTTCACATCCCAGAGTCCAGTGGCA
GAATCGTCTCTTTACAGACTGCATCTAACCCCATCGAGTGCTCCCAGCGATCTGCTCACGAGCTGCCCAT
GGTTGAAAGACAAGACACAGACAGCTGCCTGGTCTATGGCGGCCAGCAAATGATCCTCACGGGGCAGAAC
TTTACATCCGAGTCCAAAGTTGTGTTTACTGAGAAGACCACAGATGGACAGCAAATTTGGGAGATGGAAG
CCACGGTGGATAAGGACAAGAGCCAGCCCAACATGCTTTTTGTTGAGATCCCTGAATATCGGAACAAGCA
TATCCGCACACCTGTAAAAGTGAACTTCTACGTCATCAATGGGAAGAGAAAACGAAGTCAGCCTCAGCAC
TTTACCTACCACCCAGTCCCAGCCATCAAGACGGAGCCCACGTACGTAGAGAACCTGTACTTCCAGGGCG
TTAACGGCGGTGGCCTGAACGATATCTTCGAGGCACAGAAAATCGAATGGCATGAGGTTAACTGAGCGAT
CGCTTATAAGCGGCCGCGTCGAGGTCGAGGTCGACGGTATCGATAAGCTTGATATCGAATTCCGCCCCCC
CCCCTAACGTTACTGGCCGAAGCCGCTTGGAATAAGGCCGGTGTGCGTTTGTCTATATGTTATTTTCCAC
CATATTGCCGTCTTTTGGCAATGTGAGGGCCCGGAAACCTGGCCCTGTCTTCTTGACGAGCATTCCTAGG
GGTCTTTCCCCTCTCGCCAAAGGAATGCAAGGTCTGTTGAATGTCGTGAAGGAAGCAGTTCCTCTGGAAG
CTTCTTGAAGACAAACAACGTCTGTAGCGACCCTTTGCAGGCAGCGGAACCCCCCACCTGGCGACAGGTG
CCTCTGCGGCCAAAAGCCACGTGTATAAGATACACCTGCAAAGGCGGCACAACCCCAGTGCCACGTTGTG
AGTTGGATAGTTGTGGAAAGAGTCAAATGGCTCTCCTCAAGCGTATTCAACAAGGGGCTGAAGGATGCCC
AGAAGGTACCCCATTGTATGGGATCTGATCTGGGGCCTCGGTGCACATGCTTTACATGTGTTTAGTCGAG
GTTAAAAAAACGTCTAGGCCCCCCGAACCACGGGGACGTGGTTTTCCTTTGAAAAACACGATGATAATAT
GGCCACAACCATGGTGAGCAAGGGCGAGGAGCTGTTCACCGGGGTGGTGCCCATCCTGGTCGAGCTGGAC
GGCGACGTAAACGGCCACAAGTTCAGCGTGTCTGGCGAGGGCGAGGGCGATGCCACCTACGGCAAGCTGA
CCCTGAAGTTCATCTGCACCACCGGCAAGCTGCCCGTGCCCTGGCCCACCCTCGTGACCACCCTGACCTA
CGGCGTGCAGTGCTTCAGCCGCTACCCCGACCACATGAAGCAGCACGACTTCTTCAAGTCCGCCATGCCC
GAAGGCTACGTCCAGGAGCGCACCATCTTCTTCAAGGACGACGGCAACTACAAGACCCGCGCCGAGGTGA
AGTTCGAGGGCGACACCCTGGTGAACCGCATCGAGCTGAAGGGCATCGACTTCAAGGAGGACGGCAACAT
CCTGGGGCACAAGCTGGAGTACAACTACAACAGCCACAACGTCTATATCATGGCCGACAAGCAGAAGAAC
GGCATCAAGGTGAACTTCAAGATCCGCCACAACATCGAGGACGGCAGCGTGCAGCTCGCCGACCACTACC
AGCAGAACACCCCCATCGGCGACGGCCCCGTGCTGCTGCCCGACAACCACTACCTGAGCACCCAGTCCGC
CCTGAGCAAAGACCCCAACGAGAAGCGCGATCACATGGTCCTGCTGGAGTTCGTGACCGCCGCCGGGATC
ACTCTCGGCATGGACGAGCTGTACAAGTAAGAATTCCTGCAGCCCGGGGGATCCGTCGACCTGCAGCCAA
GCTTATCGATAAAATAAAAGATTTTATTTAGTCTCCAGAAAAAGGGGGGAATGAAAGACCCCACCTGTAG
GTTTGGCAAGCTAGCTTAATTAACGCCATTTTGCAAGGCATGGAAAATACATAACTGAGAATAGAGAAGT
TCAGATCAAGGTTAGGAACAGAGAGACAGCAGAATATGGGCCAAACAGGATATCTGTGGTAAGCAGTTCC
TGCCCCGGCTCAGGGCCAAGAACAGATGGTCCCCAGATGCGGTCCCGCCCTCAGCAGTTTCTAGAGAACC
ATCAGATGTTTCCAGGGTGCCCCAAGGACCTGAAAATGACCCTGTGCCTTATTTGAACTAACCAATCAGT
TCGCTTCTCGCTTCTGTTCGCGCGCTTCTGCTCCCCGAGCTCAATAAAAGAGCCCACAACCCCTCACTCG
GCGCGCCAGTCCTCCGATAGACTGCGTCGCCCGGGTACCCGTGTATCCAATAAACCCTCTTGCAGTTGCA
TCCGACTTGTGGTCTCGCTGTTCCTTGGGAGGGTCTCCTCTGAGTGATTGACTACCCGTCAGCGGGGGTC
TTTCATGGGTAACAGTTTCTTGAAGTTGGAGAACAACATTCTGAGGGTAGGAGTCGAATATTAAGTAATC
CTGACTCAATTAGCCACTGTTTTGAATCCACATACTCCAATACTCCTGAAATAGTTCATTATGGACAGCG
CAGAAGAGCTGGGGAGAATTAATTCGTAATCATGGTCATAGCTGTTTCCTGTGTGAAATTGTTATCCGCT
CACAATTCCACACAACATACGAGCCGGAAGCATAAAGTGTAAAGCCTGGGGTGCCTAATGAGTGAGCTAA
CTCACATTAATTGCGTTGCGCTCACTGCCCGCTTTCCAGTCGGGAAACCTGTCGTGCCAGCTGCATTAAT
GAATCGGCCAACGCGCGGGGAGAGGCGGTTTGCGTATTGGGCGCTCTTCCGCTTCCTCGCTCACTGACTC
GCTGCGCTCGGTCGTTCGGCTGCGGCGAGCGGTATCAGCTCACTCAAAGGCGGTAATACGGTTATCCACA
GAATCAGGGGATAACGCAGGAAAGAACATGTGAGCAAAAGGCCAGCAAAAGGCCAGGAACCGTAAAAAGG
CCGCGTTGCTGGCGTTTTTCCATAGGCTCCGCCCCCCTGACGAGCATCACAAAAATCGACGCTCAAGTCA
GAGGTGGCGAAACCCGACAGGACTATAAAGATACCAGGCGTTTCCCCCTGGAAGCTCCCTCGTGCGCTCT
CCTGTTCCGACCCTGCCGCTTACCGGATACCTGTCCGCCTTTCTCCCTTCGGGAAGCGTGGCGCTTTCTC
ATAGCTCACGCTGTAGGTATCTCAGTTCGGTGTAGGTCGTTCGCTCCAAGCTGGGCTGTGTGCACGAACC
CCCCGTTCAGCCCGACCGCTGCGCCTTATCCGGTAACTATCGTCTTGAGTCCAACCCGGTAAGACACGAC
TTATCGCCACTGGCAGCAGCCACTGGTAACAGGATTAGCAGAGCGAGGTATGTAGGCGGTGCTACAGAGT
TCTTGAAGTGGTGGCCTAACTACGGCTACACTAGAAGGACAGTATTTGGTATCTGCGCTCTGCTGAAGCC
AGTTACCTTCGGAAAAAGAGTTGGTAGCTCTTGATCCGGCAAACAAACCACCGCTGGTAGCGGTGGTTTT
TTTGTTTGCAAGCAGCAGATTACGCGCAGAAAAAAAGGATCTCAAGAAGATCCTTTGATCTTTTCTACGG
GGTCTGACGCTCAGTGGAACGAAAACTCACGTTAAGGGATTTTGGTCATGAGATTATCAAAAAGGATCTT
CACCTAGATCCTTTTAAATTAAAAATGAAGTTTTAAATCAATCTAAAGTATATATGAGTAAACTTGGTCT
GACAGTTACCAATGCTTAATCAGTGAGGCACCTATCTCAGCGATCTGTCTATTTCGTTCATCCATAGTTG
CCTGACTCCCCGTCGTGTAGATAACTACGATACGGGAGGGCTTACCATCTGGCCCCAGTGCTGCAATGAT
ACCGCGAGACCCACGCTCACCGGCTCCAGATTTATCAGCAATAAACCAGCCAGCCGGAAGGGCCGAGCGC
AGAAGTGGTCCTGCAACTTTATCCGCCTCCATCCAGTCTATTAATTGTTGCCGGGAAGCTAGAGTAAGTA
GTTCGCCAGTTAATAGTTTGCGCAACGTTGTTGCCATTGCTACAGGCATCGTGGTGTCACGCTCGTCGTT
TGGTATGGCTTCATTCAGCTCCGGTTCCCAACGATCAAGGCGAGTTACATGATCCCCCATGTTGTGCAAA
AAAGCGGTTAGCTCCTTCGGTCCTCCGATCGTTGTCAGAAGTAAGTTGGCCGCAGTGTTATCACTCATGG
TTATGGCAGCACTGCATAATTCTCTTACTGTCATGCCATCCGTAAGATGCTTTTCTGTGACTGGTGAGTA
CTCAACCAAGTCATTCTGAGAATAGTGTATGCGGCGACCGAGTTGCTCTTGCCCGGCGTCAATACGGGAT
AATACCGCGCCACATAGCAGAACTTTAAAAGTGCTCATCATTGGAAAACGTTCTTCGGGGCGAAAACTCT
CAAGGATCTTACCGCTGTTGAGATCCAGTTCGATGTAACCCACTCGTGCACCCAACTGATCTTCAGCATC
TTTTACTTTCACCAGCGTTTCTGGGTGAGCAAAAACAGGAAGGCAAAATGCCGCAAAAAAGGGAATAAGG
GCGACACGGAAATGTTGAATACTCATACTCTTCCTTTTTCAATATTATTGAAGCATTTATCAGGGTTATT
GTCTCATGAGCGGATACATATTTGAATGTATTTAGAAAAATAAACAAATAGGGGTTCCGCGCACATTTCC
CCGAAAAGTGCCACCTGACGTCTAAGAAACCATTATTATCATGACATTAACCTATAAAAATAGGCGTATC
ACGAGGCCCTTTCGTCTCGCGCGTTTCGGTGATGACGGTGAAAACCTCTGACACATGCAGCTCCCGGAGA
CGGTCACAGCTTGTCTGTAAGCGGATGCCGGGAGCAGACAAGCCCGTCAGGGCGCGTCAGCGGGTGTTGG
CGGGTGTCGGGGCTGGCTTAACTATGCGGCATCAGAGCAGATTGTACTGAGAGTGCACCATATGCTGTGG
AATGTGTGTCAGTTAGGGTGTGGAAAGTCCCCAGGCTCCCCAGCAGGCAGAAGTATGCAAAGCATGCATC
TCAATTAGTCAGCAACCAGGTGTGGAAAGTCCCCAGGCTCCCCAGCAGGCAGAAGTATGCAAAGCATGCA
TCTCAATTAGTCAGCAACCATAGTCCCGCCCCTAACTCCGCCCATCCCGCCCCTAACTCCGCCCAGTTCC
GCCCATTCTCCGCCCCATGGCTGACTAATTTTTTTTATTTATGCAGAGGCCGAGGCCGCCTCTGCCTCTG
AGCTATTCCAGAAGTAGTGAGGAGGCTTTTTTGGAGGCCTAGGCTTTTGCAAAAAGCTCCCGGGAGCTTG
TATATCCATTTTCGGATCTGATCAGCACGTGTTGACAATTAATCATCGGCATAGTATATCGGCATAGTAT
AATACGACAAGGTGAGGAACCATATGCGGTGTGAAATACCGCACAGATGCGTAAGGAGAAAATACCGCAT
CAGGCGCCATTCGCCATTCAGGCTGCGCAACTGTTGGGAAGGGCGATCGGTGCGGGCCTCTTCGCTATTA
CGCCAGCTGGCGAAAGGGGGATGTGCTGCAAGGCGATTAAGTTGGGTAACGCCAGGGTTTTCCCAGTCAC
GACGTTGTAAAACGACGGCCAGTGCCAAGCTCGCTCTCCCTTATGCGACTCCTGCATTAGGAAGCAGCCC
AGTAGTAGGTTGAGGCCGTTGAGCACCGCCGCCGCAAGGAATGGTGCATGCAAGGAGATGGCGCCCAACA
GTCCCCCGGCCACGGGGCCTGCCACCATACCCACGCCGAAACAAGCGCTCATGAGCCCGAAGTGGCGAGC
CCGATCTTCCCCATCGGTGATGTCGGCGATATAGGCGCCAGCAACCGCACCTGTGGCGCCGGTGATGCCG
GCCACGATGCGTCCGGCGTAGAGGATCGATTAGTCCAATTTGTTAAAGACAGGATATCAGTGGTCCAGGC
TCTAGTTTTGACTCAACAATATCACCAGCTGAAGCCTATAGAGTACGAGCCATA
