>Addgene plasmid #74054 | pMIG-hNFATc2/C(1-686)AVITEV | addgene partial sequence | sequence record 148411 | pBABE5 5'-CTTTATCCAGCCCTCAC-3'
AATCCCACCATGAACGCCCCCGAGCGGCAGCCCCAACCCGACGGCGGGGACGCCCCAGGCCACGAGCCTG
GGGGCAGCCCCCAAGACGAGCTTGACTTCTCCATCCTCTTCGACTATGAGTATTTGAATCCGAACGAAGA
AGAGCCGAATGCACATAAGGTCGCCAGCCCACCCTCCGGACCCGCATACCCCGATGATGTCCTGGACTAT
GGCCTCAAGCCATACAGCCCCCTTGCTAGTCTCTCTGGCGAGCCCCCCGGCCGATTCGGAGAGCCGGATA
GGGTAGGGCCGCAGAAGTTTCTGAGCGCGGCCAAGCCAGCAGGGGCCTCGGGCCTGAGCCCTCGGATCGA
GATCACTCCGTCCCACGAACTGATCCAGGCAGTGGGGCCCCTCCGCATGAGAGACGCGGGCCTCCTGGTG
GAGCAGCCGCCCCTGGCCGGGGTGGCCGCCAGCCCGAGGTTCACCCTGCCCGTGCCCGGCTTCGAGGGCT
ACCGCGAGCCGCTTTGCTTGAGCCCCGCTAGCAGCGGCTCCTCTGCCAGCTTCATTTCTGACACCTTCTC
CCCCTACACCTCGCCCTGCGTCTCGCCCAATAACGGCGGGCCCGACGACCTGTGTCCGCAGTTTCAAAAC
ATCCCTGCTCATTATTCCCCCAGAACCTCGCCAATAATGTCACCTCGAACCAGCCTCGCCGAGGACAGCT
GCCTGGGCCGCCACTCGCCCGTGCCCCGTCCGGCCTCCCGCTCCTCATCGCCTGGTGCCA
