>Addgene plasmid #74054 | pMIG-hNFATc2/C(1-686)AVITEV | addgene partial sequence | sequence record 148413 | IRES-R 5'-CCTCACATTGCCAAAAGACG-3'
ACGCACACCGGCCTTATTCCAAGCGGCTTCGGCCAGTAACGTTAGGGGGGGGGGCGGAATTCGATATCAA
GCTTATCGATACCGTCGACCTCGACCTCGACGCGGCCGCTTATAAGCGATCGCTCAGTTAACCTCATGCC
ATTCGATTTTCTGTGCCTCGAAGATATCGTTCAGGCCACCGCCGTTAACGCCCTGGAAGTACAGGTTCTC
TACGTACGTGGGCTCCGTCTTGATGGCTGGGACTGGGTGGTAGGTAAAGTGCTGAGGCTGACTTCGTTTT
CTCTTCCCATTGATGACGTAGAAGTTCACTTTTACAGGTGTGCGGATATGCTTGTTCCGATATTCAGGGA
TCTCAACAAAAAGCATGTTGGGCTGGCTCTTGTCCTTATCCACCGTGGCTTCCATCTCCCAAATTTGCTG
TCCATCTGTGGTCTTCTCAGTAAACACAACTTTGGACTCGGATGTAAAGTTCTGCCCCGTGAGGATC
