>Addgene plasmid #74054 | pMIG-hNFATc2/C(1-686)AVITEV | addgene partial sequence | sequence record 148414 | mNfat1-F3 5'-CATTCCCATCTGCAGCATCC-3'
CAGTCAGTCAGGCTCTTACGAGCTGCGGATCGAGGTGCAGCCCAAGCCACATCACCGGGCCCACTATGAG
ACAGAAGGCAGCCGAGGGGCTGTCAAAGCTCCAACTGGAGGCCACCCTGTGGTTCAGCTCCATGGCTACA
TGGAAAACAAGCCTCTGGGACTTCAGATCTTCATTGGGACAGCTGATGAGCGGATCCTTAAGCCGCACGC
CTTCTACCAGGTGCACCGAATCACGGGGAAAACTGTCACCACCACCAGCTATGAGAAGATAGTGGGCAAC
ACCAAAGTCCTGGAGATCCCCTTGGAGCCCAAAAACAACATGAGGGCAACCATCGACTGTGCGGGGATCT
TGAAGCTTAGAAACGCCGACATTGAGCTGCGGAAAGGCGAGACGGACATTGGAAGAAAGAACACGCGGGT
GAGACTGGTTTTCCGAGTTCACATCCCAGAGTCCAGTGGCAGAATCGTCTCTTTACAGACTGCATCTAAC
CCCATCGAGTGCTCCCAGCGATCTGCTCACGAGCTGCCCATGGTTGAAAGACAAGACACAGACAGCTGCC
TGGTCTATGGCGGCCAGCAAATGATCCTCACGGGGCAGAACTTTACATCCGAGTCCAAAGTTGTGTTTAC
TGAGAAGACCACAGATGGACAGCAAATTTGGGAGATGGAAGCCACGGTGGATAAGGACAAGAGCCAGCCC
AACATGCTTTTTGTTGAGATCCCTGAATATCGGAACAAGCATATCCGCACACCTGTAAA
